>Addgene plasmid #168309 | pTL75 | addgene full sequence | sequence record 348908 | Addgene NGS Result
CGGTGCGGGCCTCTTCGCTATTACGCCAGATCCTTTTGTTGTTTCCGGGTGTACAATATGGACTTCCTCT
TTTCTGGCAACCAAACCCATACATCGGGATTCCTATAATACCTTCGTTGGTCTCCCTAACATGTAGGTGG
CGGAGGGGAGATATACAATAGAACAGATACCAGACAAGACATAATGGGCTAAACAAGACTACACCAATTA
CACTGCCTCATTGATGGTGGTACATAACGAACTAATACTGTAGCCCTAGACTTGATAGCCATCATCATAT
CGAAGTTTCACTACCCTTTTTCCATTTGCCATCTATTGAAGTAATAATAGGCGCATGCAACTTCTTTTCT
TTTTTTTTCTTTTCTCTCTCCCCCGTTGTTGTCTCACCATATCCGCAATGACAAAAAAATGATGGAAGAC
ACTAAAGGAAAAAATTAACGACAAAGACAGCACCAACAGATGTCGTTGTTCCAGAGCTGATGAGGGGTAT
CTCGAAGCACACGAAACTTTTTCCTTCCTTCATTCACGCACACTACTCTCTAATGAGCAACGGTATACGG
CCTTCCTTCCAGTTACTTGAATTTGAAATAAAAAAAAGTTTGCTGTCTTGCTATCAAGTATAAATAGACC
TGCAATTATTAATCTTTTGTTTCCTCGTCATTGTTCTCGTTCCCTTTCTTCCTTGTTTCTTTTTCTGCAC
AATATTTCAAGCTATACCAAGCATACAATCAACTCCAAGCTTGAAGCAAGCCTCCTGAAAGATGAAGCTA
CTGTCTTCTATCGAACAAGCATGCGATATTTGCCGACTTAAAAAGCTCAAGTGCTCCAAAGAAAAACCGA
AGTGCGCCAAGTGTCTGAAGAACAACTGGGAGTGTCGCTACTCTCCCAAAACCAAAAGGTCTCCGCTGAC
TAGGGCACATCTGACAGAAGTGGAATCAAGGCTAGAAAGACTGGAACAGCTATTTCTACTGATTTTTCCT
CGAGAAGACCTTGACATGATTTTGAAAATGGATTCTTTACAGGATATAAAAGCATTGTTAACAGGATTAT
TTGTACAAGATAATGTGAATAAAGATGCCGTCACAGATAGATTGGCTTCAGTGGAGACTGATATGCCTCT
AACATTGAGACAGCATAGAATAAGTGCGACATCATCATCGGAAGAGAGTAGTAACAAAGGTCAAAGACAG
TTGACTGTATCGCCGGAATTTGTAATACGACTCACTATAGGGCGAGCCGCCATCATGGAGGAGCAGAAGC
TGATCTCAGAGGAGGACCTGCATATGGCCATGGAGGCCGAATTCATGCCGGATGCACGTAGCCGCAGCCG
TGCCATGGAAGTGGCCGCAAAAGCCAATGGCGTGAGCACCATCGAAATCACCGGCGACCTGAAAGATCGT
CTGGAAGTGGTGGGCGAAGGCATCGATATCATCTGCCTGGTGATGTGCCTGCGCAAAAAACTGTGCCATG
CCGAAATCCTGCAGGTGGCCGAAGTGAAACCGGAAGAGAAAAAATAAGGATCCGTCGACCTGCAGCGGCC
GCATAACTAGCATAACCCCTTGGGGCCTCTAAACGGGTCTTGAGGGGTTTTTTGCGCGCTTGCAGCCAAG
CTAATTCCGGGCGAATTTCTTATGATTTATGATTTTTATTATTAAATAAGTTATAAAAAAAATAAGTGTA
TACAAATTTTAAAGTGACTCTTAGGTTTTAAAACGAAAATTCTTATTCTTGAGTAACTCTTTCCTGTAGG
TCAGGTTGCTTTCTCAGGTATAGCATGAGGTCGCTCTTATTGACCACACCTCTACCGGCATGCAAGCTTG
GCGTAATCATGGTCATAGCTGTTTCCTGTGTGAAATTGTTATCCGCTCACAATTCCACACAACATACGAG
CCGGAAGCATAAAGTGTAAAGCCTGGGGTGCCTAATGAGTGAGCTAACTCACATTAATTGCGTTGCGCTC
ACTGCCCGCTTTCCAGTCGGGAAACCTGTCGTGCCAGCTGCATTAATGAATCGGCCAACGCGCGGGGAGA
GGCGGTTTGCGTATTGGGCGCTCTTCCGCTTCCTCGCTCACTGACTCGCTGCGCTCGGTCGTTCGGCTGC
GGCGAGCGGTATCAGCTCACTCAAAGGCGGTAATACGGTTATCCACAGAATCAGGGGATAACGCAGGAAA
GAACATGTGAGCAAAAGGCCAGCAAAAGGCCAGGAACCGTAAAAAGGCCGCGTTGCTGGCGTTTTTCCAT
AGGCTCCGCCCCCCTGACGAGCATCACAAAAATCGACGCTCAAGTCAGAGGTGGCGAAACCCGACAGGAC
TATAAAGATACCAGGCGTTTCCCCCTGGAAGCTCCCTCGTGCGCTCTCCTGTTCCGACCCTGCCGCTTAC
CGGATACCTGTCCGCCTTTCTCCCTTCGGGAAGCGTGGCGCTTTCTCATAGCTCACGCTGTAGGTATCTC
AGTTCGGTGTAGGTCGTTCGCTCCAAGCTGGGCTGTGTGCACGAACCCCCCGTTCAGCCCGACCGCTGCG
CCTTATCCGGTAACTATCGTCTTGAGTCCAACCCGGTAAGACACGACTTATCGCCACTGGCAGCAGCCAC
TGGTAACAGGATTAGCAGAGCGAGGTATGTAGGCGGTGCTACAGAGTTCTTGAAGTGGTGGCCTAACTAC
GGCTACACTAGAAGAACAGTATTTGGTATCTGCGCTCTGCTGAAGCCAGTTACCTTCGGAAAAAGAGTTG
GTAGCTCTTGATCCGGCAAACAAACCACCGCTGGTAGCGGTGGTTTTTTTGTTTGCAAGCAGCAGATTAC
GCGCAGAAAAAAAGGATCTCAAGAAGATCCTTTGATCTTTTCTACGGGGTCTGACGCTCAGTGGAACGAA
AACTCACGTTAAGGGATTTTGGTCATGAGATTATCAAAAAGGATCTTCACCTAGATCCTTTTAAATTAAA
AATGAAGTTTTAAATCAATCTAAAGTATATATGAGTAACCTGAGGCTATGGCAGGGCCTGCCGCCCCGAC
GTTGGCTGCGAGCCCTGGGCCTTCACCCGAACTTGGGGGGTGGGGTGGGGAAAAGGAAGAAACGCGGGCG
TATTGGCCCCAATGGGGTCTCGGTGGGGTATCGACAGAGTGCCAGCCCTGGGACCGAACCCCGCGTTTAT
GAACAAACGACCCAACACCGTGCGTTTTATTCTGTCTTTTTATTGCCGTCATAGCGCGGGTTCCTTCCGG
TATTGTCTCCTTCCGTGTTTCAGTTAGCCTCCCCCTAGGGTGGGCGAAGAACTCCAGCATGAGATCCCCG
CGCTGGAGGATCATCCAGCCGGCGTCCCGGAAAACGATTCCGAAGCCCAACCTTTCATAGAAGGCGGCGG
TGGAATCGAAATCTCGTGATGGCAGGTTGGGCGTCGCTTGGTCGGTCATTTCGAACCCCAGAGTCCCGCT
CAGAAGAACTCGTCAAGAAGGCGATAGAAGGCGATGCGCTGCGAATCGGGAGCGGCGATACCGTAAAGCA
CGAGGAAGCGGTCAGCCCATTCGCCGCCAAGCTCTTCAGCAATATCACGGGTAGCCAACGCTATGTCCTG
ATAGCGGTCCGCCACACCCAGCCGGCCACAGTCGATGAATCCAGAAAAGCGGCCATTTTCCACCATGATA
TTCGGCAAGCAGGCATCGCCATGAGTCACGACGAGATCCTCGCCGTCGGGCATGCTCGCCTTGAGCCTGG
CGAACAGTTCGGCTGGCGCGAGCCCCTGATGCTCTTCGTCCAGATCATCCTGATCGACAAGACCGGCTTC
CATCCGAGTACGTGCTCGCTCGATGCGATGTTTCGCTTGGTGGTCGAATGGGCAGGTAGCCGGATCAAGC
GTATGCAGCCGCCGCATTGCATCAGCCATGATGGATACTTTCTCGGCAGGAGCAAGGTGAGATGACAGGA
GATCCTGCCCCGGCACTTCGCCCAATAGCAGCCAGTCCCTTCCCGCTTCAGTGACAACGTCGAGCACAGC
TGCGCAAGGAACGCCCGTCGTGGCCAGCCACGATAGCCGCGCTGCCTCGTCTTGCAGTTCATTCAGGGCA
CCGGACAGGTCGGTCTTGACAAAAAGAACCGGGCGCCCCTGCGCTGACAGCCGGAACACGGCGGCATCAG
AGCAGCCGATTGTCTGTTGTGCCCAGTCATAGCCGAATAGCCTCTCCACCCAAGCGGCCGGAGAACCTGC
GTGCAATCCATCTTGTTCAATCATACTCTTCCTTTTTCAATATTATTGAAGCATTTATCAGGGTTATTGT
CTCATGAGCGGATACATATTTGAATGTATTTAGAAAAATAAACAAATAGGGGTTCCGCGCACATTTCCCC
GAAAAGTGCCACCTGAACGAAGCATCTGTGCTTCATTTTGTAGAACAAAAATGCAACGCGAGAGCGCTAA
TTTTTCAAACAAAGAATCTGAGCTGCATTTTTACAGAACAGAAATGCAACGCGAAAGCGCTATTTTACCA
ACGAAGAATCTGTGCTTCATTTTTGTAAAACAAAAATGCAACGCGAGAGCGCTAATTTTTCAAACAAAGA
ATCTGAGCTGCATTTTTACAGAACAGAAATGCAACGCGAGAGCGCTATTTTACCAACAAAGAATCTATAC
TTCTTTTTTGTTCTACAAAAATGCATCCCGAGAGCGCTATTTTTCTAACAAAGCATCTTAGATTACTTTT
TTTCTCCTTTGTGCGCTCTATAATGCAGTCTCTTGATAACTTTTTGCACTGTAGGTCCGTTAAGGTTAGA
AGAAGGCTACTTTGGTGTCTATTTTCTCTTCCATAAAAAAAGCCTGACTCCACTTCCCGCGTTTACTGAT
TACTAGCGAAGCTGCGGGTGCATTTTTTCAAGATAAAGGCATCCCCGATTATATTCTATACCGATGTGGA
TTGCGCATACTTTGTGAACAGAAAGTGATAGCGTTGATGATTCTTCATTGGTCAGAAAATTATGAACGGT
TTCTTCTATTTTGTCTCTATATACTACGTATAGGAAATGTTTACATTTTCGTATTGTTTTCGATTCACTC
TATGAATAGTTCTTACTACAATTTTTTTGTCTAAAGAGTAATACTAGAGATAAACATAAAAAATGTAGAG
GTCGAGTTTAGATGCAAGTTCAAGGAGCGAAAGGTGGATGGGTAGGTTATATAGGGATATAGCACAGAGA
TATATAGCAAAGAGATACTTTTGAGCAATGTTTGTGGAAGCGGTATTCGCAATATTTTAGTAGCTCGTTA
CAGTCCGGTGCGTTTTTGGTTTTTTGAAAGTGCGTCTTCAGAGCGCTTTTGGTTTTCAAAAGCGCTCTGA
AGTTCCTATACTTTCTAGAGAATAGGAACTTCGGAATAGGAACTTCAAAGCGTTTCCGAAAACGAGCGCT
TCCGAAAATGCAACGCGAGCTGCGCACATACAGCTCACTGTTCACGTCGCACCTATATCTGCGTGTTGCC
TGTATATATATATACATGAGAAGAACGGCATAGTGCGTGTTTATGCTTAAATGCGTACTTATATGCGTCT
ATTTATGTAGGATGAAAGGTAGTCTAGTACCTCCTGTGATATTATCCCATTCCATGCGGGGTATCGTATG
CTTCCTTCAGCACTACCCTTTAGCTGTTCTATATGCTGCCACTCCTCAATTGGATTAGTCTCATCCTTCA
ATGCTATCATTTCCTTTGATATTGGATCATACTAAGAAACCATTATTATCATGACATTAACCTATAAAAA
TAGGCGTATCACGAGGCCCTTTCGTCTCGCGCGTTTCGGTGATGACGGTGAAAACCTCTGACACATGCAG
CTCCCGGAGACGGTCACAGCTTGTCTGTAAGCGGATGCCGGGAGCAGACAAGCCCGTCAGGGCGCGTCAG
CGGGTGTTGGCGGGTGTCGGGGCTGGCTTAACTATGCGGCATCAGAGCAGATTGTACTGAGAGTGCACCA
TAGATCAACGACATTACTATATATATAATATAGGAAGCATTTAATAGAACAGCATCGTAATATATGTGTA
CTTTGCAGTTATGACGCCAGATGGCAGTAGTGGAAGATATTCTTTATTGAAAAATAGCTTGTCACCTTAC
GTACAATCTTGATCCGGAGCTTTTCTTTTTTTGCCGATTAAGAATTAATTCGGTCGAAAAAAGAAAAGGA
GAGGGCCAAGAGGGAGGGCATTGGTGACTATTGAGCACGTGAGTATACGTGATTAAGCACACAAAGGCAG
CTTGGAGTATGTCTGTTATTAATTTCACAGGTAGTTCTGGTCCATTGGTGAAAGTTTGCGGCTTGCAGAG
CACAGAGGCCGCAGAATGTGCTCTAGATTCCGATGCTGACTTGCTGGGTATTATATGTGTGCCCAATAGA
AAGAGAACAATTGACCCGGTTATTGCAAGGAAAATTTCAAGTCTTGTAAAAGCATATAAAAATAGTTCAG
GCACTCCGAAATACTTGGTTGGCGTGTTTCGTAATCAACCTAAGGAGGATGTTTTGGCTCTGGTCAATGA
TTACGGCATTGATATCGTCCAACTGCATGGAGATGAGTCGTGGCAAGAATACCAAGAGTTCCTCGGTTTG
CCAGTTATTAAAAGACTCGTATTTCCAAAAGACTGCAACATACTACTCAGTGCAGCTTCACAGAAACCTC
ATTCGTTTATTCCCTTGTTTGATTCAGAAGCAGGTGGGACAGGTGAACTTTTGGATTGGAACTCGATTTC
TGACTGGGTTGGAAGGCAAGAGAGCCCCGAAAGCTTACATTTTATGTTAGCTGGTGGACTGACGCCAGAA
AATGTTGGTGATGCGCTTAGATTAAATGGCGTTATTGGTGTTGATGTAAGCGGAGGTGTGGAGACAAATG
GTGTAAAAGACTCTAACAAAATAGCAAATTTCGTCAAAAATGCTAAGAAATAGGTTATTACTGAGTAGTA
TTTATTTAAGTATTGTTTGTGCACTTGCCGATCTATGCGGTGTGAAATACCGCACAGATGCGTAAGGAGA
AAATACCGCATCAGGAAATTGTAAGCGTTAATATTTTGTTAAAATTCGCGTTAAATTTTTGTTAAATCAG
CTCATTTTTTAACCAATAGGCCGAAATCGGCAAAATCCCTTATAAATCAAAAGAATAGACCGAGATAGGG
T
[37 nt withheld, positions 7142-7178]
AAAGAACGTGGACTCCAACGTCAAAGG
[49 nt withheld, positions 7206-7254]
T
[91 nt withheld, positions 7256-7346]
G
[124 nt withheld, positions 7348-7471]
CCATTCGCCATTCAGGCTGCGCAACTGTTGGGAAGGGCGAT
Features (pLannotate 1.2.2; 23 found; start..end, strand, type, name):
     30..734     +  promoter       ADH1 promoter: S. cerevisiae ADH1; promoter for alcohol dehydrogenase 1
    762..1202    +  CDS            GAL4 DNA binding domain: DNA binding domain of the GAL4 transcriptional activator; Saccharomyces cerevisiae GAL4 (truncated)
   1213..1231    +  promoter       T7 promoter: promoter for bacteriophage T7 RNA polymerase
   1547..1594    +  terminator     T7 terminator: transcription terminator for bacteriophage T7 RNA polymerase
   1621..1808    +  terminator     ADH1 terminator: S. cerevisiae ADH1; transcription terminator for the S. cerevisiae alcohol dehydrogenase 1 (ADH1) gene
   1856..1872    -  protein_bind   lac operator: The lac repressor binds to the lac operator to inhibit transcription in E. coli. This inhibition can be relieved by adding lactose or isopropyl-β-D-thiogalactopyranoside (IPTG). lac repressor encoded by lacI
   1880..1910    -  promoter       lac promoter: promoter for the E. coli lac operon
   1925..1946    -  protein_bind   CAP binding site: CAP binding activates transcription in the presence of cAMP. E. coli catabolite activator protein
   1959..2051    -  CDS            lacI (fragment): lac repressor; lacI; The lac repressor binds to the lac operator to inhibit transcription in E. coli. This inhibition can be relieved by adding lactose or isopropyl-β-D-thiogalactopyranoside (IPTG).
   2234..2822    -  rep_origin     ori: high-copy-number ColE1/pMB1/pBR322/pUC origin of replication
   3044..3060    +  polyA_signal   bGH poly(A) signal (fragment): bovine growth hormone polyadenylation signal
   3151..3198    -  polyA_signal   HSV TK poly(A) signal: herpes simplex virus thymidine kinase polyadenylation signal (Cole and Stacy, 1985)
   3257..3409    -  CDS            ble (fragment): BLE_KLEPN - Experimental evidence at protein level: Swiss-Prot protein existence level 1. Binding protein with a strong affinity to the bleomycin family of antibiotics. Binds to CL990; an antimitotic-antibiotic compound. From Klebsiella pneumoniae.
   3430..4224    -  CDS            NeoR/KanR: aminoglycoside phosphotransferase from Tn5; aph(3')-II (or nptII); confers resistance to neomycin, kanamycin, and G418 (Geneticin®)
   4225..4329    -  promoter       AmpR promoter: bla
   4356..5698    -  rep_origin     2μ ori: yeast 2μ plasmid origin of replication
   5766..5801    +  CDS            rop (fragment): Rop protein, which maintains plasmids at low copy number; rop
   5903..5952    +  misc_feature   bom (fragment): basis of mobility region from pBR322
   6091..6238    +  promoter       TRP1 promoter: S. cerevisiae TRP1
   6239..6913    +  CDS            TRP1: phosphoribosylanthranilate isomerase, required for tryptophan biosynthesis; S. cerevisiae TRP1; yeast auxotrophic marker
   6964..7015    +  misc_feature   bom (fragment): basis of mobility region from pBR322
   7043..7471    -  rep_origin     f1 ori (sequence partly withheld): f1 bacteriophage origin of replication; arrow indicates direction of (+) strand synthesis
   7475..29      -  CDS            lacZα (fragment) (across the origin): LacZα fragment of β-galactosidase; lacZ fragment
