[The description below was written by a language model from this plasmid's Addgene catalogue record and pLannotate feature annotations shown in this document.]
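Description:
pTL75 is a yeast two-hybrid bait plasmid built on the pGBKT7 backbone, a shuttle vector that replicates in both E. coli and Saccharomyces cerevisiae. In bacteria it is maintained at high copy through a ColE1/pUC-type origin and selected with kanamycin via the Tn5 aminoglycoside phosphotransferase gene (NeoR/KanR), which is driven by the AmpR (bla) promoter. In yeast it is carried episomally by the 2μ origin and selected through the TRP1 auxotrophic marker, expressed from its own promoter, in tryptophan-deficient strains. An f1 origin and several small remnants of earlier cloning vectors (lac promoter/operator, lacI, lacZα, rop, bom and poly(A) signal fragments) are also annotated but have no evident role in the assay.

The expression cassette uses the constitutive yeast ADH1 promoter to drive the GAL4 DNA-binding domain, followed by a T7 promoter, the cloning region, a T7 terminator and the ADH1 terminator. The catalogue lists the insert as Si944233287 from Setaria italica (foxtail millet). The feature table does not annotate it, but the unannotated interval of roughly 300 nt between the T7 promoter and the T7 terminator is where it would be expected to lie, presumably fused in frame to the GAL4 DNA-binding domain. The record does not state the insert's protein identity or the cloning method. The T7 promoter additionally permits in vitro transcription of the insert region without the GAL4 domain. Such a bait is normally paired with a GAL4 activation-domain prey plasmid, so that interaction reconstitutes GAL4 activity and switches on reporter genes. The associated publication concerns host-target binding by a conserved blast fungus effector, which suggests this plasmid was used to test a Setaria host protein for interaction with that effector.
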