Addgene plasmid #168309: pTL75
Purpose: pGBKT7 yeast two-hybrid plasmid
Depositing lab: Sophien Kamoun. Depositing organization: Sainsbury Laboratory, Norwich. Publication: A single amino acid polymorphism in a conserved effector of the multihost blast fungus pathogen expands host-target binding spectrum. Bentham AR, Petit-Houdenot Y, Win J, Chuma I, Terauchi R, Banfield MJ, Kamoun S, Langner T. PLoS Pathog. 2021 Nov 10;17(11):e1009957. doi: 10.1371/journal.ppat.1009957. eCollection 2021 Nov. PubMed 34758051.
Backbone
  Vector backbone: pGBKT7
  Vector type: Yeast Expression
Growth in bacteria
  Bacterial resistance: Kanamycin, 50 μg/mL
  Growth temperature: 37°C
  Growth strain: DH5alpha
  Copy number: High Copy
Gene/Insert
  Gene/Insert name: Si944233287
  Species: Setaria italica
  Cloning method: Unknown
Terms and licenses: Academic/Nonprofit Terms; Industry Terms: Not Available to Industry
How to cite: pTL75 was a gift from Sophien Kamoun (Addgene plasmid # 168309 ; http://n2t.net/addgene:168309 ; RRID:Addgene_168309)
