>Addgene plasmid #168309 | pTL75 | depositor partial sequence | sequence record 326409 | insert
GAATTCATGCCGGATGCACGTAGCCGCAGCCGTGCCATGGAAGTGGCCGCAAAAGCCAATGGCGTGAGCA
CCATCGAAATCACCGGCGACCTGAAAGATCGTCTGGAAGTGGTGGGCGAAGGCATCGATATCATCTGCCT
GGTGATGTGCCTGCGCAAAAAACTGTGCCATGCCGAAATCCTGCAGGTGGCCGAAGTGAAACCGGAAGAG
AAAAAATAAGGATCC
